Addgene plasmid #31310: pLOVE-miR302/367
Depositing lab: Ed Morrisey. Depositing organization: University of Pennsylvania. Publication: Highly efficient miRNA-mediated reprogramming of mouse and human somatic cells to pluripotency. Anokye-Danso F, Trivedi CM, Juhr D, Gupta M, Cui Z, Tian Y, Zhang Y, Yang W, Gruber PJ, Epstein JA, Morrisey EE. Cell Stem Cell. 2011 Apr 8. 8(4):376-88. 10.1016/j.stem.2011.03.001 PubMed 21474102.
Backbone
  Vector backbone: pLOVE
  Backbone manufacturer: Ramalho-Santos Laboratory
  Backbone size w/o insert (bp): 7263
  Vector type: Mammalian Expression, Lentiviral
  Selectable markers: None
Growth in bacteria
  Bacterial resistance: Ampicillin, 100 μg/mL
  Growth temperature: 30°C
  Growth strain: Stbl3
  Copy number: High Copy
Gene/Insert
  Gene/Insert name: mmu-miR302/367 (alt name: None)
  Species: M. musculus (mouse)
  Insert size (bp): 690
  Mutation: None
  Cloning method: Restriction Enzyme; 5′ cloning site BsrGI (not destroyed); 3′ cloning site BsrGI (not destroyed)
  Sequencing primers: 5′ n/a; 3′ ACCGAGGAGAGGGTTAGGGAT
Resource information
  A portion of this plasmid was derived from a plasmid made by: Genomic DNA
Terms and licenses: Academic/Nonprofit Terms; Industry Terms: Not Available to Industry
Depositor comments: WARNING: This plasmid is highly unstable. You may need to screen several DNA preps to isolate the intact construct.
How to cite: pLOVE-miR302/367 was a gift from Ed Morrisey (Addgene plasmid # 31310 ; http://n2t.net/addgene:31310 ; RRID:Addgene_31310)
