[The description below was written by a language model from this plasmid's Addgene catalogue record.]
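Description:
pLOVE-miR302/367 is a lentiviral mammalian expression plasmid built on the pLOVE backbone (about 7.3 kb without insert). It carries a roughly 690 bp fragment of mouse genomic DNA spanning the miR-302/367 microRNA cluster. The fragment was inserted by restriction cloning between two BsrGI sites, both of which are retained, and the record lists no mutations relative to the native sequence. In bacteria the plasmid is a high-copy construct selected with ampicillin. No selectable marker for mammalian cells is recorded, so transduced cells cannot be enriched by drug selection on the basis of this vector alone. The record does not state which promoter drives the insert. No feature table is provided, so the LTRs, packaging signal and other lentiviral elements expected in a transfer vector of this type cannot be described in detail here.

The payload is a polycistronic microRNA cluster rather than a protein-coding gene. The primary transcript expressed from the integrated provirus would be processed by the host cell's microRNA machinery into the mature miR-302 family members and miR-367. According to the associated publication, the construct was used for miRNA-mediated reprogramming of mouse and human somatic cells to pluripotency, with lentiviral delivery giving stable expression of the cluster in target cells. The depositor warns that the plasmid is highly unstable and that several DNA preparations may need to be screened to recover the intact construct. This is consistent with the recorded use of a recombination-deficient bacterial host, which is commonly chosen for repeat-containing lentiviral vectors.
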