>Addgene plasmid #31310 | pLOVE-miR302/367 | depositor partial sequence | sequence record 36406 | Coding Region of miR302 using V5 3' Primer
CGACCATATGATTTTATTTTGACTGATAGTGACCTGTTCGTTGCAACAAATTGATAAGCAATGCTTTTTT
ATAATGCCAACTTTGTACAAAAAAGCAGGCTTTAAAGGAACCAATTCAGTCGACGCTCTTCTGTTTTAAC
TAGTTGCCTTGTGGGTGGGTTCCCTTCAACTTTAACATGGGAATGCTTTCTGTCTCATCGAAGAGTAAGT
GCTTCCATGTTTTAGTAGAAGTGAATTCAAGAAACTCTGGAATAAGAAAGCTAGCCTTTTAATTCAGAGT
CTGATGGGAGTCCCCTCTGCTTTAACATGGGGTTACCTGCTGTGTTAAACAAAAGCAAGTGCTTCCATGT
TTCAGTGGGGGTGTCTTAAACTGTTCAACATTTTCTCTAAGATGCTGTAGGTTAAGGGAGTTATTGACTG
GGCTTCCCACCACTTAAACGTGGTTGTACTTGCTTTAGACCTAAGAAAGTAAGTGCTTCCATGTTTTGGT
GATGGTATGTTTTCCTTTATATTCATGCCTTTGTAAAGACCACTCAAGTCTGCTTAAGGGGCCTCCTTTA
CTTTAACATGGAGGCACTTGCTGTGCATTTAAAAATAAGTGCTTCCATGTTTGAGTGTGGTGGCTCCTAC
TTAATCTTCATTGTGCTGCATATAGATAGACCAAGGCCGTCACTGTTGCTAACATGCAACTCTGTTGAAT
AGAAATTGCTCGAGATATCTAGACCCAGCTTTCTTGTACAAAGTTGGCATTATAAGAAAGCATTGCTTAT
CAATTTGTTGCAACGAACAGGTCACTATCAGTCAAAATAAAATCATTATTTGCCATCCAGCTGCAGCTCT
GGCCCGTGTCTCAAAATCTCTGATGTTACATTGCACAAGATAAAAATATATCATCATGAACAATAAAACT
GTCTGCTTA
