>Addgene plasmid #31310 | pLOVE-miR302/367 | addgene partial sequence | sequence record 53817 | V5-rev 5'-ACCGAGGAGAGGGTTAGGGAT-3'
GACTCGAGCGGCCGCCACCTGTGCCTGGATATCAACCACTTTGTACAAGAAAGCTGGGTTCTAGATATCT
CGAGTGCGGCCGCGAATTCGTCGACAACACAAGGAGAGACATAAGATGGGCGAGGAGGTTATACCATTGA
GAGTGCTGTCCAAGTAAGTGGCCACTGACACAGGTCCATCACCATTGCTAAAGTGCAATTCCAATTTCTA
TTCAACAGAGTTGCATGTTAGCAACAGTGACGGCCTTGGTCTATCTATATGCAGCACAATGAAGATTAAG
TAGGAGCCACCACACTCAAACATGGAAGCACTTATTTTTAAATGCACAGCAAGTGCCTCCATGTTAAAGT
AAAGGAGGCCCCTTAAGCAGACTTGAGTGGTCTTTACAAAGGCATGAATATAAAGGAAAACATACCATCA
CCAAAACATGGAAGCACTTACTTTCTTAGGTCTAAAGCAAGTACAACCACGTTTAAGTGGTGGGAAGCCC
AGTCAATAACTCCCTTAACCTACAGCATCTTAGAGAAAATGTTGAACAGTTTAAGACACCCCCACTGAAA
CATGGAAGCACTTGCTTTTGTTTAACACAGCAGGTAACCCCATGTTAAAGCAGAGGGGACTCCCATCAGA
CTCTGAATTAAAAGGCTAGCTTTCTTATTCCAGAGTTTCTTGAATTCACTTCTACTAAAACATGGAAGCA
CTTACTCTTCGATGAGACAGAAAGCATTCCCATGTTAAAGTTGAAGGGAACCCACCCACAAGGCAACTAG
TTAAAACAGAAGAGCGTCGACTGAATTGGTTCCTTTAAAGCCTGCTTTTTTGTACAAACTTGTTGATATC
TGCAGAATTCCACCACACTGGACTAGTCGACGATCTCTATCACTGATAGGGAGATCTCTATCACTGATAG
GGAGAGCTCTGCTTATATAGACCTCCCACCGTACACGCCTACCGCCCAT
